>Addgene plasmid #128551 | pPHAGE-EF1α-Luc-C20orf24-3’UTR-WT | addgene full sequence | sequence record 256210 | Addgene NGS Result
TGGAAGGGCTAATTCACTCCCAAAGAAGACAAGATATCCTTGATCTGTGGATCTACCACACACAAGGCTA
CTTCCCTGATTAGCAGAACTACACACCAGGGCCAGGGGTCAGATATCCACTGACCTTTGGATGGTGCTAC
AAGCTAGTACCAGTTGAGCCAGATAAGGTAGAAGAGGCCAATAAAGGAGAGAACACCAGCTTGTTACACC
CTGTGAGCCTGCATGGGATGGATGACCCGGAGAGAGAAGTGTTAGAGTGGAGGTTTGACAGCCGCCTAGC
ATTTCATCACGTGGCCCGAGAGCTGCATCCGGAGTACTTCAAGAACTGCTGATATCGAGCTTGCTACAAG
GGACTTTCCGCTGGGGACTTTCCAGGGAGGCGTGGCCTGGGCGGGACTGGGGAGTGGCGAGCCCTCAGAT
CCTGCATATAAGCAGCTGCTTTTTGCCTGTACTGGGTCTCTCTGGTTAGACCAGATCTGAGCCTGGGAGC
TCTCTGGCTAACTAGGGAACCCACTGCTTAAGCCTCAATAAAGCTTGCCTTGAGTGCTTCAAGTAGTGTG
TGCCCGTCTGTTGTGTGACTCTGGTAACTAGAGATCCCTCAGACCCTTTTAGTCAGTGTGGAAAATCTCT
AGCAGTGGCGCCCGAACAGGGACTTGAAAGCGAAAGGGAAACCAGAGGAGCTCTCTCGACGCAGGACTCG
GCTTGCTGAAGCGCGCACGGCAAGAGGCGAGGGGCGGCGACTGGTGAGTACGCCAAAAATTTTGACTAGC
GGAGGCTAGAAGGAGAGAGATGGGTGCGAGAGCGTCAGTATTAAGCGGGGGAGAATTAGATCGCGATGGG
AAAAAATTCGGTTAAGGCCAGGGGGAAAGAAAAAATATAAATTAAAACATATAGTATGGGCAAGCAGGGA
GCTAGAACGATTCGCAGTTAATCCTGGCCTGTTAGAAACATCAGAAGGCTGTAGACAAATACTGGGACAG
CTACAACCATCCCTTCAGACAGGATCAGAAGAACTTAGATCATTATATAATACAGTAGCAACCCTCTATT
GTGTGCATCAAAGGATAGAGATAAAAGACACCAAGGAAGCTTTAGACAAGATAGAGGAAGAGCAAAACAA
AAGTAAGACCACCGCACAGCAAGCGGCCGGCCGCTGATCTTCAGACCTGGAGGAGGAGATATGAGGGACA
ATTGGAGAAGTGAATTATATAAATATAAAGTAGTAAAAATTGAACCATTAGGAGTAGCACCCACCAAGGC
AAAGAGAAGAGTGGTGCAGAGAGAAAAAAGAGCAGTGGGAATAGGAGCTTTGTTCCTTGGGTTCTTGGGA
GCAGCAGGAAGCACTATGGGCGCAGCGTCAATGACGCTGACGGTACAGGCCAGACAATTATTGTCTGGTA
TAGTGCAGCAGCAGAACAATTTGCTGAGGGCTATTGAGGCGCAACAGCATCTGTTGCAACTCACAGTCTG
GGGCATCAAGCAGCTCCAGGCAAGAATCCTGGCTGTGGAAAGATACCTAAAGGATCAACAGCTCCTGGGG
ATTTGGGGTTGCTCTGGAAAACTCATTTGCACCACTGCTGTGCCTTGGAATGCTAGTTGGAGTAATAAAT
CTCTGGAACAGATTTGGAATCACACGACCTGGATGGAGTGGGACAGAGAAATTAACAATTACACAAGCTT
AATACACTCCTTAATTGAAGAATCGCAAAACCAGCAAGAAAAGAATGAACAAGAATTATTGGAATTAGAT
AAATGGGCAAGTTTGTGGAATTGGTTTAACATAACAAATTGGCTGTGGTATATAAAATTATTCATAATGA
TAGTAGGAGGCTTGGTAGGTTTAAGAATAGTTTTTGCTGTACTTTCTATAGTGAATAGAGTTAGGCAGGG
ATATTCACCATTATCGTTTCAGACCCACCTCCCAACCCCGAGGGGACCCGACAGGCCCGAAGGAATAGAA
GAAGAAGGTGGAGAGAGAGACAGAGACAGATCCATTCGATTAGTGAACGGATCTCGACGGTATCGCCGAA
TTCACAAATGGCAGTATTCATCCACAATTTTAAAAGAAAAGGGGGGATTGGGGGGTACAGTGCAGGGGAA
AGAATAGTAGACATAATAGCAACAGACATACAAACTAAAGAATTACAAAAACAAATTACAAAAATTCAAA
ATTTTCGGGTTTATTACAGGGACAGCAGAGATCCAGTTTGGAGGCTCCGGTGCCCGTCAGTGGGCAGAGC
GCACATCGCCCACAGTCCCCGAGAAGTTGGGGGGAGGGGTCGGCAATTGAACCGGTGCCTAGAGAAGGTG
GCGCGGGGTAAACTGGGAAAGTGATGTCGTGTACTGGCTCCGCCTTTTTCCCGAGGGTGGGGGAGAACCG
TATATAAGTGCAGTAGTCGCCGTGAACGTTCTTTTTCGCAACGGGTTTGCCGCCAGAACACAGGTAAGTG
CCGTGTGTGGTTCCCGCGGGCCTGGCCTCTTTACGGGTTATGGCCCTTGCGTGCCTTGAATTACTTCCAC
CTGGCTGCAGTACGTGATTCTTGATCCCGAGCTTCGGGTTGGAAGTGGGTGGGAGAGTTCGAGGCCTTGC
GCTTAAGGAGCCCCTTCGCCTCGTGCTTGAGTTGAGGCCTGGCCTGGGCGCTGGGGCCGCCGCGTGCGAA
TCTGGTGGCACCTTCGCGCCTGTCTCGCTGCTTTCGATAAGTCTCTAGCCATTTAAAATTTTTGATGACC
TGCTGCGACGCTTTTTTTCTGGCAAGATAGTCTTGTAAATGCGGGCCAAGATCTGCACACTGGTATTTCG
GTTTTTGGGGCCGCGGGCGGCGACGGGGCCCGTGCGTCCCAGCGCACATGTTCGGCGAGGCGGGGCCTGC
GAGCGCGGCCACCGAGAATCGGACGGGGGTAGTCTCAAGCTGGCCGGCCTGCTCTGGTGCCTGGCCTCGC
GCCGCCGTGTATCGCCCCGCCCTGGGCGGCAAGGCTGGCCCGGTCGGCACCAGTTGCGTGAGCGGAAAGA
TGGCCGCTTCCCGGCCCTGCTGCAGGGAGCTCAAAATGGAGGACGCGGCGCTCGGGAGAGCGGGCGGGTG
AGTCACCCACACAAAGGAAAAGGGCCTTTCCGTCCTCAGCCGTCGCTTCATGTGACTCCACGGAGTACCG
GGCGCCGTCCAGGCACCTCGATTAGTTCTCGAGCTTTTGGAGTACGTCGTCTTTAGGTTGGGGGGAGGGG
TTTTATGCGATGGAGTTTCCCCACACTGAGTGGGTGGAGACTGAAGTTAGGCCAGCTTGGCACTTGATGT
AATTCTCCTTGGAATTTGCCCTTTTTGAGTTTGGATCTTGGTTCATTCTCAAGCCTCAGACAGTGGTTCA
AAGTTTTTTTCTTCCATTTCAGGTGTCGTGACATGGAAGACGCCAAAAACATAAAGAAAGGCCCGGCGCC
ATTCTATCCGCTGGAAGATGGAACCGCTGGAGAGCAACTGCATAAGGCTATGAAGAGATACGCCCTGGTT
CCTGGAACAATTGCTTTTACAGATGCACATATCGAGGTGGACATCACTTACGCTGAGTACTTCGAAATGT
CCGTTCGGTTGGCAGAAGCTATGAAACGATATGGGCTGAATACAAATCACAGAATCGTCGTATGCAGTGA
AAACTCTCTTCAATTCTTTATGCCGGTGTTGGGCGCGTTATTTATCGGAGTTGCAGTTGCGCCCGCGAAC
GACATTTATAATGAACGTGAATTGCTCAACAGTATGGGCATTTCGCAGCCTACCGTGGTGTTCGTTTCCA
AAAAGGGGTTGCAAAAAATTTTGAACGTGCAAAAAAAGCTCCCAATCATCCAAAAAATTATTATCATGGA
TTCTAAAACGGATTACCAGGGATTTCAGTCGATGTACACGTTCGTCACATCTCATCTACCTCCCGGTTTT
AATGAATACGATTTTGTGCCAGAGTCCTTCGATAGGGACAAGACAATTGCACTGATCATGAACTCCTCTG
GATCTACTGGTCTGCCTAAAGGTGTCGCTCTGCCTCATAGAACTGCCTGCGTGAGATTCTCGCATGCCAG
AGATCCTATTTTTGGCAATCAAATCATTCCGGATACTGCGATTTTAAGTGTTGTTCCATTCCATCACGGT
TTTGGAATGTTTACTACACTCGGATATTTGATATGTGGATTTCGAGTCGTCTTAATGTATAGATTTGAAG
AAGAGCTGTTTCTGAGGAGCCTTCAGGATTACAAGATTCAAAGTGCGCTGCTGGTGCCAACCCTATTCTC
CTTCTTCGCCAAAAGCACTCTGATTGACAAATACGATTTATCTAATTTACACGAAATTGCTTCTGGTGGC
GCTCCCCTCTCTAAGGAAGTCGGGGAAGCGGTTGCCAAGAGGTTCCATCTGCCAGGTATCAGGCAAGGAT
ATGGGCTCACTGAGACTACATCAGCTATTCTGATTACACCCGAGGGGGATGATAAACCGGGCGCGGTCGG
TAAAGTTGTTCCATTTTTTGAAGCGAAGGTTGTGGATCTGGATACCGGGAAAACGCTGGGCGTTAATCAA
AGAGGCGAACTGTGTGTGAGAGGTCCTATGATTATGTCCGGTTATGTAAACAATCCGGAAGCGACCAACG
CCTTGATTGACAAGGATGGATGGCTACATTCTGGAGACATAGCTTACTGGGACGAAGACGAACACTTCTT
CATCGTTGACCGCCTGAAGTCTCTGATTAAGTACAAAGGCTATCAGGTGGCTCCCGCTGAATTGGAATCC
ATCTTGCTCCAACACCCCAACATCTTCGACGCAGGTGTCGCAGGTCTTCCCGACGATGACGCCGGTGAAC
TTCCCGCCGCCGTTGTTGTTTTGGAGCACGGAAAGACGATGACGGAAAAAGAGATCGTGGATTACGTCGC
CAGTCAAGTAACAACCGCGAAAAAGTTGCGCGGAGGAGTTGTGTTTGTGGACGAAGTACCGAAAGGTCTT
ACCGGAAAACTCGACGCAAGAAAAATCAGAGAGATCCTCATAAAGGCCAAGAAGGGCGGAAAGATCGCCG
TGTAAGTGGTGTACAGCTCCCAAGTGCTCCCTATCCAGTCCAAAGGACCCTCTTGATTACAGCACAGGAA
CTTGATCGTTGGGGAACCCCAGCCCCTTGGAACTTGGAAGACCCGTGTTTCCTGGACCGCGAATCAGTGT
GTTGGGCATCAGTGTTTTCTGCAAGGGTTGTGACCTGAAACTTTTTAAAAACCACCCACCTTTGGGGAAG
CATTTCTGAATTTATCCATCACCAACCATTTCTTCTTGGATACCATCAAGTAACAGCTATTATTTGCCAA
GTGGAGCTGTCATTTAATTTGATGCACCTCTGGATTCAGATGAAACATTAAATTGTCTTCCTCGATTCTC
CATCGGGTGTAGAGTTTTTAAACTATCAATGGCATTTCAAGTCTTCTGAAACAGCATGGCTGTATGTGCG
TGGTCCATAGCACAGTACATGCAGCATCTAATAAGAGTTTCCATTGTAGAATGTTTTCACATACTTGAAT
AAATCAAATCTTTAATTGAGAACCTGTTGATGATACCTGATAAAGCCGATCCGGCCTCCGCGCCGGGTTT
TGGCGCCTCCCGCGGGCGCCCCCCTCCTCACGGCGAGCGCTGCCACGTCAGACGAAGGGCGCAGCGAGCG
TCCTGATCCTTCCGCCCGGACGCTCAGGACAGCGGCCCGCTGCTCATAAGACTCGGCCTTAGAACCCCAG
TATCAGCAGAAGGACATTTTAGGACGGGACTTGGGTGACTCTAGGGCACTGGTTTTCTTTCCAGAGAGCG
GAACAGGCGAGGAAAAGTAGTCCCTTCTCGGCGATTCTGCGGAGGGATCTCCGTGGGGCGGTGAACGCCG
ATGATTATATAAGGACGCGCCGGGTGTGGCACAGCTAGTTCCGTCGCAGCCGGGATTTGGGTCGCGGTTC
TTGTTTGTGGATCGCTGTGATCGTCACTTGGCCGCCCATATGGTGAGCAAGGGCGAGGAGCTGTTCACCG
GGGTGGTGCCCATCCTGGTCGAGCTGGACGGCGACGTAAACGGCCACAAGTTCAGCGTGTCCGGCGAGGG
CGAGGGCGATGCCACCTACGGCAAGCTGACCCTGAAGTTCATCTGCACCACCGGCAAGCTGCCCGTGCCC
TGGCCCACCCTCGTGACCACCCTGACCTACGGCGTGCAGTGCTTCAGCCGCTACCCCGACCACATGAAGC
AGCACGACTTCTTCAAGTCCGCCATGCCCGAAGGCTACGTCCAGGAGCGCACCATCTTCTTCAAGGACGA
CGGCAACTACAAGACCCGCGCCGAGGTGAAGTTCGAGGGCGACACCCTGGTGAACCGCATCGAGCTGAAG
GGCATCGACTTCAAGGAGGACGGCAACATCCTGGGGCACAAGCTGGAGTACAACTACAACAGCCACAACG
TCTATATCATGGCCGACAAGCAGAAGAACGGCATCAAGGTGAACTTCAAGATCCGCCACAACATCGAGGA
CGGCAGCGTGCAGCTCGCCGACCACTACCAGCAGAACACCCCCATCGGCGACGGCCCCGTGCTGCTGCCC
GACAACCACTACCTGAGCACCCAGTCCGCCCTGAGCAAAGACCCCAACGAGAAGCGCGATCACATGGTCC
TGCTGGAGTTCGTGACCGCCGCCGGGATCACTCTCGGCATGGACGAGCTGTACAAGTAAATCGATAGATC
CTAATCAACCTCTGGATTACAAAATTTGTGAAAGATTGACTGGTATTCTTAACTATGTTGCTCCTTTTAC
GCTATGTGGATACGCTGCTTTAATGCCTTTGTATCATGCTATTGCTTCCCGTATGGCTTTCATTTTCTCC
TCCTTGTATAAATCCTGGTTGCTGTCTCTTTATGAGGAGTTGTGGCCCGTTGTCAGGCAACGTGGCGTGG
TGTGCACTGTGTTTGCTGACGCAACCCCCACTGGTTGGGGCATTGCCACCACCTGTCAGCTCCTTTCCGG
GACTTTCGCTTTCCCCCTCCCTATTGCCACGGCGGAACTCATCGCCGCCTGCCTTGCCCGCTGCTGGACA
GGGGCTCGGCTGTTGGGCACTGACAATTCCGTGGTGTTGTCGGGGAAATCATCGTCCTTTCCTTGGCTGC
TCGCCTGTGTTGCCACCTGGATTCTGCGCGGGACGTCCTTCTGCTACGTCCCTTCGGCCCTCAATCCAGC
GGACCTTCCTTCCCGCGGCCTGCTGCCGGCTCTGCGGCCTCTTCCGCGTCTTCGCCTTCGCCCTCAGACG
AGTCGGATCTCCCTTTGGGCCGCCTCCCCGCCTGAGATCCTTTAAGACCAATGACTTACAAGGCAGCTGT
AGATCTTAGCCACTTTTTAAAAGAAAAGGGGGGACTGGAAGGGCTAATTCACTCCCAACGAAGACAAGAT
CTGCTTTTTGCTTGTACTGGGTCTCTCTGGTTAGACCAGATCTGAGCCTGGGAGCTCTCTGGCTAACTAG
GGAACCCACTGCTTAAGCCTCAATAAAGCTTGCCTTGAGTGCTTCAAGTAGTGTGTGCCCGTCTGTTGTG
TGACTCTGGTAACTAGAGATCCCTCAGACCCTTTTAGTCAGTGTGGAAAATCTCTAGCAGTAGTAGTTCA
TGTCATCTTATTATTCAGTATTTATAACTTGCAAAGAAATGAATATCAGAGAGTGAGAGGCCCGGGTTAA
TTAAGGAAAGGGCTAGATCATTCTTGAAGACGAAAGGGCCTCGTGATACGCCTATTTTTATAGGTTAATG
TCATGATAATAATGGTTTCTTAGACGTCAGGTGGCACTTTTCGGGGAAATGTGCGCGGAACCCCTATTTG
TTTATTTTTCTAAATACATTCAAATATGTATCCGCTCATGAGACAATAACCCTGATAAATGCTTCAATAA
TATTGAAAAAGGAAGAGTATGAGTATTCAACATTTCCGTGTCGCCCTTATTCCCTTTTTTGCGGCATTTT
GCCTTCCTGTTTTTGCTCACCCAGAAACGCTGGTGAAAGTAAAAGATGCTGAAGATCAGTTGGGTGCACG
AGTGGGTTACATCGAACTGGATCTCAACAGCGGTAAGATCCTTGAGAGTTTTCGCCCCGAAGAACGTTTT
CCAATGATGAGCACTTTTAAAGTTCTGCTATGTGGCGCGGTATTATCCCGTGTTGACGCCGGGCAAGAGC
AACTCGGTCGCCGCATACACTATTCTCAGAATGACTTGGTTGAGTACTCACCAGTCACAGAAAAGCATCT
TACGGATGGCATGACAGTAAGAGAATTATGCAGTGCTGCCATAACCATGAGTGATAACACTGCGGCCAAC
TTACTTCTGACAACGATCGGAGGACCGAAGGAGCTAACCGCTTTTTTGCACAACATGGGGGATCATGTAA
CTCGCCTTGATCGTTGGGAACCGGAGCTGAATGAAGCCATACCAAACGACGAGCGTGACACCACGATGCC
TGTAGCAATGGCAACAACGTTGCGCAAACTATTAACTGGCGAACTACTTACTCTAGCTTCCCGGCAACAA
TTAATAGACTGGATGGAGGCGGATAAAGTTGCAGGACCACTTCTGCGCTCGGCCCTTCCGGCTGGCTGGT
TTATTGCTGATAAATCTGGAGCCGGTGAGCGTGGGTCTCGCGGTATCATTGCAGCACTGGGGCCAGATGG
TAAGCCCTCCCGTATCGTAGTTATCTACACGACGGGGAGTCAGGCAACTATGGATGAACGAAATAGACAG
ATCGCTGAGATAGGTGCCTCACTGATTAAGCATTGGTAACTGTCAGACCAAGTTTACTCATATATACTTT
AGATTGATTTAAAACTTCATTTTTAATTTAAAAGGATCTAGGTGAAGATCCTTTTTGATAATCTCATGAC
CAAAATCCCTTAACGTGAGTTTTCGTTCCACTGAGCGTCAGACCCCGTAGAAAAGATCAAAGGATCTTCT
TGAGATCCTTTTTTTCTGCGCGTAATCTGCTGCTTGCAAACAAAAAAACCACCGCTACCAGCGGTGGTTT
GTTTGCCGGATCAAGAGCTACCAACTCTTTTTCCGAAGGTAACTGGCTTCAGCAGAGCGCAGATACCAAA
TACTGTTCTTCTAGTGTAGCCGTAGTTAGGCCACCACTTCAAGAACTCTGTAGCACCGCCTACATACCTC
GCTCTGCTAATCCTGTTACCAGTGGCTGCTGCCAGTGGCGATAAGTCGTGTCTTACCGGGTTGGACTCAA
GACGATAGTTACCGGATAAGGCGCAGCGGTCGGGCTGAACGGGGGGTTCGTGCACACAGCCCAGCTTGGA
GCGAACGACCTACACCGAACTGAGATACCTACAGCGTGAGCTATGAGAAAGCGCCACGCTTCCCGAAGGG
AGAAAGGCGGACAGGTATCCGGTAAGCGGCAGGGTCGGAACAGGAGAGCGCACGAGGGAGCTTCCAGGGG
GAAACGCCTGGTATCTTTATAGTCCTGTCGGGTTTCGCCACCTCTGACTTGAGCGTCGATTTTTGTGATG
CTCGTCAGGGGGGCGGAGCCTATGGAAAAACGCCAGCAACGCGGCCTTTTTACGGTTCCTGGCCTTTTGC
TGGCCTTTTGCTCACATGTTCTTTCCTGCGTTATCCCCTGATTCTGTGGATAACCGTATTACCGCCTTTG
AGTGAGCTGATACCGCTCGCCGCAGCCGAACGACCGAGCGCAGCGAGTCAGTGAGCGAGGAAGCGGAAGA
GCGCCCAATACGCAAACCGCCTCTCCCCGCGCGTTGGCCGATTCATTAATGCAGCAAGCTCATGGCTGAC
TAATTTTTTTTATTTATGCAGAGGCCGAGGCCGCCTCGGCCTCTGAGCTATTCCAGAAGTAGTGAGGAGG
CTTTTTTGGAGGCCTAGGCTTTTGCAAAAAGCTCCCCGTGGCACGACAGGTTTCCCGACTGGAAAGCGGG
CAGTGAGCGCAACGCAATTAATGTGAGTTAGCTCACTCATTAGGCACCCCAGGCTTTACACTTTATGCTT
CCGGCTCGTATGTTGTGTGGAATTGTGAGCGGATAACAATTTCACACAGGAAACAGCTATGACATGATTA
CGAATTTCACAAATAAAGCATTTTTTTCACTGCATTCTAGTTGTGGTTTGTCCAAACTCATCAATGTATC
TTATCATGTCTGGATCAACTGGATAACTCAAGCTAACCAAAATCATCCCAAACTTCCCACCCCATACCCT
ATTACCACTGCCAATTACCTGTGGTTTCATTTACTCTAAACCTGTGATTCCTCTGAATTATTTTCATTTT
AAAGAAATTGTATTTGTTAAATATGTACTACAAACTTAGTAGT
Features (pLannotate 1.2.2; 24 found; start..end, strand, type, name):
    377..634     +  LTR            5' LTR (truncated): truncated 5' long terminal repeat (LTR) from HIV-1
    681..806     +  misc_feature   HIV-1 Ψ: packaging signal of human immunodeficiency virus type 1
    790..1128    +  CDS            HIV-1 gag (fragment): gag protein from human immunodeficiency virus 1; gag
   1303..1536    +  misc_feature   RRE: The Rev response element (RRE) of HIV-1 allows for Rev-dependent mRNA export from the nucleus to the cytoplasm.
   1913..2013    +  CDS            Rev (fragment): human immunodeficiency virus 1 (HIV-1) Rev protein; rev; enhances nuclear export of unspliced and incompletely spliced viral mRNAs
   2058..2175    +  misc_feature   cPPT/CTS: central polypurine tract and central termination sequence of HIV-1
   2213..3391    +  promoter       EF-1α promoter: strong constitutive promoter for human elongation factor EF-1α
   3393..5045    +  CDS            luciferase: firefly luciferase; luc+; enhanced luc+ version of the luciferase gene
   5583..5981    +  promoter       UbC promoter: human ubiquitin C promoter
   5990..6709    +  CDS            EGFP: the original enhanced GFP (Yang et al., 1996) mammalian codon-optimized
   6723..7311    +  misc_feature   WPRE: woodchuck hepatitis virus posttranscriptional regulatory element
   7319..7384    +  CDS            nef (fragment): NEF_HV1Z2 - Experimental evidence at protein level: Swiss-Prot protein existence level 1. Extracellular Nef protein targets CD4(+) T-lymphocytes for apoptosis by interacting with CXCR4 surface receptors. From Human immunodeficiency virus type 1 group M subtype D (isolate Z2/CDC-Z34) (HIV-1).
   7386..7619    +  LTR            3' LTR (ΔU3): self-inactivating 3' long terminal repeat (LTR) from HIV-1
   7824..7928    +  promoter       AmpR promoter: bla
   7929..8789    +  CDS            AmpR: β-lactamase; bla; confers resistance to ampicillin, carbenicillin, and related antibiotics
   8960..9548    +  rep_origin     ori: high-copy-number ColE1/pMB1/pBR322/pUC origin of replication
   9731..9785    +  CDS            lacI (fragment): lac repressor; lacI; The lac repressor binds to the lac operator to inhibit transcription in E. coli. This inhibition can be relieved by adding lactose or isopropyl-β-D-thiogalactopyranoside (IPTG).
   9791..9884    +  rep_origin     SV40 ori (fragment): SV40 origin of replication
   9909..9946    +  CDS            lacI (fragment): lac repressor; lacI; The lac repressor binds to the lac operator to inhibit transcription in E. coli. This inhibition can be relieved by adding lactose or isopropyl-β-D-thiogalactopyranoside (IPTG).
   9959..9980    +  protein_bind   CAP binding site: CAP binding activates transcription in the presence of cAMP. E. coli catabolite activator protein
   9995..10025   +  promoter       lac promoter: promoter for the E. coli lac operon
  10033..10049   +  protein_bind   lac operator: The lac repressor binds to the lac operator to inhibit transcription in E. coli. This inhibition can be relieved by adding lactose or isopropyl-β-D-thiogalactopyranoside (IPTG). lac repressor encoded by lacI
  10083..10166   +  polyA_signal   SV40 poly(A) signal (fragment): SV40 polyadenylation signal
  10333..329     +  CDS            nef (fragment) (across the origin): NEF_HV1BR - Experimental evidence at protein level: Swiss-Prot protein existence level 1. Extracellular Nef protein targets CD4(+) T-lymphocytes for apoptosis by interacting with CXCR4 surface receptors (PubMed:14990729). From Human immunodeficiency virus type 1 group M subtype B (isolate BRU/LAI) (HIV-1).
