[The description below was written by a language model from this plasmid's Addgene catalogue record and pLannotate feature annotations shown in this document.]
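Description:
pPHAGE-EF1α-Luc-C20orf24-3'UTR-WT is a 10,333 bp HIV-1-based lentiviral reporter plasmid built on the pPHAGE backbone for constitutive expression in mammalian cells. It is propagated in E. coli through a high-copy ColE1/pUC-type origin and selected with ampicillin via the β-lactamase gene. The viral portion carries a truncated 5' LTR, the Ψ packaging signal with an adjoining gag fragment, the Rev response element for Rev-dependent nuclear export of the genomic RNA, the cPPT/CTS element, and a ΔU3 self-inactivating 3' LTR. This arrangement allows the region between the LTRs to be packaged and integrated while disabling LTR-driven transcription after integration. Short remnants of nef, rev, lacI, lac promoter/operator and SV40 sequences are also annotated and appear to be backbone carry-over.

The payload consists of two expression units. The human EF-1α promoter drives firefly luciferase (the luc+ version). According to the catalogue entry, this reading frame is followed by the wild-type 3'UTR of human C20orf24. The feature table does not annotate that UTR, but an unannotated gap of roughly 540 bp lies between the end of luciferase and the next promoter, which is where it would be expected. Downstream, a UbC promoter drives EGFP, listed as the selectable marker, so transduced cells can be identified or sorted by fluorescence. A WPRE follows EGFP to enhance transcript expression.

The design suits assays in which luciferase output reports post-transcriptional regulation acting through the C20orf24 3'UTR. The "WT" label suggests comparison with an altered-UTR counterpart, though the record does not describe one.
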