Addgene plasmid #128551: pPHAGE-EF1α-Luc-C20orf24-3’UTR-WT
Purpose: Lentiviral constitutive expression of Firefly luciferase under control of WT 3'UTR of human C20orf24.
Depositing lab: Mohan Babu. Depositing organization: University of Regina. Publication: Rewiring of the Human Mitochondrial Interactome during Neuronal Reprogramming Reveals Regulators of the Respirasome and Neurogenesis. Moutaoufik MT, Malty R, Amin S, Zhang Q, Phanse S, Gagarinova A, Zilocchi M, Hoell L, Minic Z, Gagarinova M, Aoki H, Stockwell J, Jessulat M, Goebels F, Broderick K, Scott NE, Vlasblom J, Musso G, Prasad B, Lamantea E, Garavaglia B, Rajput A, Murayama K, Okazaki Y, Foster LJ, Bader GD, Cayabyab FS, Babu M. iScience. 2019 Sep 4;19:1114-1132. doi: 10.1016/j.isci.2019.08.057. PubMed 31536960.
Backbone
  Vector backbone: pPHAGE
  Backbone size w/o insert (bp): 8174
  Total vector size (bp): 10333
  Vector type: Mammalian Expression, Lentiviral, Luciferase
  Selectable markers: GFP
Growth in bacteria
  Bacterial resistance: Ampicillin, 100 μg/mL
  Growth temperature: 30°C
  Growth strain: NEB Stable
  Copy number: High Copy
Gene/Insert
  Gene/Insert name: Firefly luciferase
  Promoter: EF1a
  Cloning method: Gibson Cloning
  Sequencing primers: 5′ ggtacagtgcaggggaaaga, tgtttgtggacgaagtaccg; 3′ gccttatgcagttgctctcc, gggcggaaggatcaggac
Terms and licenses: Academic/Nonprofit Terms; Industry Terms: Not Available to Industry
How to cite: pPHAGE-EF1α-Luc-C20orf24-3’UTR-WT was a gift from Mohan Babu (Addgene plasmid # 128551 ; http://n2t.net/addgene:128551 ; RRID:Addgene_128551)
